>Addgene plasmid #52186 | pSG5-ERRbeta2 | addgene full sequence | sequence record 117816 | Addgene assembled full plasmid sequence
GTCGACTTCTGAGGCGGAAAGAACCAGCTGTGGAATGTGTGTCAGTTAGGGTGTGGAAAGTCCCCAGGCT
CCCCAGCAGGCAGAAGTATGCAAAGCATGCATCTCAATTAGTCAGCAACCAGGTGTGGAAAGTCCCCAGG
CTCCCCAGCAGGCAGAAGTATGCAAAGCATGCATCTCAATTAGTCAGCAACCATAGTCCCGCCCCTAACT
CCGCCCATCCCGCCCCTAACTCCGCCCAGTTCCGCCCATTCTCCGCCCCATGGCTGACTAATTTTTTTTA
TTTATGCAGAGGCCGAGGCCGCCTCGGCCTCTGAGCTATTCCAGAAGTAGTGAGGAGGCTTTTTTGGAGG
CCTAGGCTTTTGCAAAAAGCTGGATCGATCCTGAGAACTTCAGGGTGAGTTTGGGGACCCTTGATTGTTC
TTTCTTTTTCGCTATTGTAAAATTCATGTTATATGGAGGGGGCAAAGTTTTCAGGGTGTTGTTTAGAATG
GGAAGATGTCCCTTGTATCACCATGGACCCTCATGATAATTTTGTTTCTTTCACTTTCTACTCTGTTGAC
AACCATTGTCTCCTCTTATTTTCTTTTCATTTTCTGTAACTTTTTCGTTAAACTTTAGCTTGCATTTGTA
ACGAATTTTTAAATTCACTTTTGTTTATTTGTCAGATTGTAAGTACTTTCTCTAATCACTTTTTTTTCAA
GGCAATCAGGGTATATTATATTGTACTTCAGCACAGTTTTAGAGAACAATTGTTATAATTAAATGATAAG
GTAGAATATTTCTGCATATAAATTCTGGCTGGCGTGGAAATATTCTTATTGGTAGAAACAACTACATCCT
GGTCATCATCCTGCCTTTCTCTTTATGGTTACAATGATATACACTGTTTGAGATGAGGATAAAATACTCT
GAGTCCAAACCGGGCCCCTCTGCTAACCATGTTCATGCCTTCTTCTTTTTCCTACAGCTCCTGGGCAACG
TGCTGGTTATTGTGCTGTCTCATCATTTTGGCAAAGAATTGTAATACGACTCACTATAGGGCGAATTCAT
GAGCAGCGACGACAGGCATCTGGGCTCCTCCTGCGGCTCCTTCATCAAGACCGAGCCCAGCAGCCCCTCC
AGCGGAATTGACGCCCTGAGCCATCATAGCCCTTCCGGCTCCAGCGATGCCTCCGGAGGCTTCGGACTGG
CTCTGGGCACCCACGCCAATGGACTGGATAGCCCCCCCATGTTTGCTGGCGCTGGCCTGGGAGGAACACC
TTGCAGGAAGTCCTACGAGGACTGCGCCTCCGGCATCATGGAGGACTCCGCCATCAAGTGCGAGTACATG
CTGAACGCCATCCCCAAGAGACTCTGCCTGGTGTGCGGCGATATCGCTAGCGGATACCACTATGGCGTGG
CCTCCTGCGAGGCCTGTAAGGCTTTCTTCAAGAGGACCATCCAGGGCAACATCGAGTACAGCTGCCCTGC
TACAAACGAGTGTGAGATCACCAAGAGAAGGAGGAAGAGCTGTCAGGCGTGCAGGTTTATGAAATGCCTG
AAGGTGGGAATGCTGAAGGAGGGCGTGAGACTGGACAGAGTGAGGGGCGGCAGACAGAAGTACAAGAGGA
GGCTCGATTCCGAATCCTCCCCTTATCTGAGCCTGCAGATTTCCCCCCCCGCCAAGAAACCCCTCACCAA
AATCGTCAGCTACCTGCTGGTGGCTGAACCCGACAAGCTGTACGCCATGCCTCCCCCTGGCATGCCTGAA
GGCGACATCAAGGCCCTGACCACCCTGTGTGATCTGGCTGACAGGGAGCTGGTGGTGATCATTGGATGGG
CCAAGCATATCCCCGGCTTTAGCTCCCTCAGCCTGGGCGACCAGATGTCCCTGCTCCAGAGCGCTTGGAT
GGAGATCCTGATTCTGGGCATCGTGTACAGGTCCCTCCCCTACGACGACAAGCTCGTGTACGCCGAGGAC
TACATTATGGACGAGGAACACAGCAGGCTGGCCGGCCTGCTGGAGCTGTACAGAGCCATCCTGCAGCTGG
TCAGGAGGTACAAGAAGCTCAAGGTGGAGAAGGAGGAGTTCGTGACCCTCAAGGCCCTGGCCCTGGCCAA
CTCCGATTCCATGTACATTGAGGACCTGGAAGCCGTCCAGAAGCTGCAGGACCTGCTGCACGAGGCCCTC
CAGGATTATGAGCTGTCCCAGAGGCACGAGGAGCCTTGGAGAACCGGAAAACTGCTCCTGACCCTCCCCC
TGCTGAGGCAAACCGCTGCCAAGGCCGTGCAGCACTTCTACAGCGTGAAGCTGCAGGGAAAAGTGCCCAT
GCACAAGCTGTTCCTGGAGATGCTGGAAGCCAAGGCCTGGGCTAGGGCCGACTCCCTGCAAGAGTGGAGG
CCCCTGGAGCAGGTGCCTTCCCCCCTGCATAGGGCCACCAAAAGACAGCACGTGCACTTCCTGACCCCTC
TGCCTCCTCCCCCTAGCGTCGCTTGGGTGGGAACAGCTCAGGCCGGCTACCATCTGGAGGTGTTCCTGCC
CCAAAGGGCCGGATGGCCTAGAGCCGCCTGAGGATCCAGATCTTATTAAAGCAGAACTTGTTTATTGCAG
CTTATAATGGTTACAAATAAAGCAATAGCATCACAAATTTCACAAATAAAGCATTTTTTTCACTGCATTC
TAGTTGTGGTTTGTCCAAACTCATCAATGTATCTTATCATGTCTGGTCGACTCTAGACTCTTCCGCTTCC
TCGCTCACTGACTCGCTGCGCTCGGTCGTTCGGCTGCGGCGAGCGGTATCAGCTCACTCAAAGGCGGTAA
TACGGTTATCCACAGAATCAGGGGATAACGCAGGAAAGAACATGTGAGCAAAAGGCCAGCAAAAGGCCAG
GAACCGTAAAAAGGCCGCGTTGCTGGCGTTTTTCCATAGGCTCCGCCCCCCTGACGAGCATCACAAAAAT
CGACGCTCAAGTCAGAGGTGGCGAAACCCGACAGGACTATAAAGATACCAGGCGTTTCCCCCTGGAAGCT
CCCTCGTGCGCTCTCCTGTTCCGACCCTGCCGCTTACCGGATACCTGTCCGCCTTTCTCCCTTCGGGAAG
CGTGGCGCTTTCTCAATGCTCACGCTGTAGGTATCTCAGTTCGGTGTAGGTCGTTCGCTCCAAGCTGGGC
TGTGTGCACGAACCCCCCGTTCAGCCCGACCGCTGCGCCTTATCCGGTAACTATCGTCTTGAGTCCAACC
CGGTAAGACACGACTTATCGCCACTGGCAGCAGCCACTGGTAACAGGATTAGCAGAGCGAGGTATGTAGG
CGGTGCTACAGAGTTCTTGAAGTGGTGGCCTAACTACGGCTACACTAGAAGGACAGTATTTGGTATCTGC
GCTCTGCTGAAGCCAGTTACCTTCGGAAAAAGAGTTGGTAGCTCTTGATCCGGCAAACAAACCACCGCTG
GTAGCGGTGGTTTTTTTGTTTGCAAGCAGCAGATTACGCGCAGAAAAAAAGGATCTCAAGAAGATCCTTT
GATCTTTTCTACGGGGTCTGACGCTCAGTGGAACGAAAACTCACGTTAAGGGATTTTGGTCATGAGATTA
TCAAAAAGGATCTTCACCTAGATCCTTTTAAATTAAAAATGAAGTTTTAAATCAATCTAAAGTATATATG
AGTAAACTTGGTCTGACAGTTACCAATGCTTAATCAGTGAGGCACCTATCTCAGCGATCTGTCTATTTCG
TTCATCCATAGTTGCCTGACTCCCCGTCGTGTAGATAACTACGATACGGGAGGGCTTACCATCTGGCCCC
AGTGCTGCAATGATACCGCGAGACCCACGCTCACCGGCTCCAGATTTATCAGCAATAAACCAGCCAGCCG
GAAGGGCCGAGCGCAGAAGTGGTCCTGCAACTTTATCCGCCTCCATCCAGTCTATTAATTGTTGCCGGGA
AGCTAGAGTAAGTAGTTCGCCAGTTAATAGTTTGCGCAACGTTGTTGCCATTGCTACAGGCATCGTGGTG
TCACGCTCGTCGTTTGGTATGGCTTCATTCAGCTCCGGTTCCCAACGATCAAGGCGAGTTACATGATCCC
CCATGTTGTGCAAAAAAGCGGTTAGCTCCTTCGGTCCTCCGATCGTTGTCAGAAGTAAGTTGGCCGCAGT
GTTATCACTCATGGTTATGGCAGCACTGCATAATTCTCTTACTGTCATGCCATCCGTAAGATGCTTTTCT
GTGACTGGTGAGTACTCAACCAAGTCATTCTGAGAATAGTGTATGCGGCGACCGAGTTGCTCTTGCCCGG
CGTCAATACGGGATAATACCGCGCCACATAGCAGAACTTTAAAAGTGCTCATCATTGGAAAACGTTCTTC
GGGGCGAAAACTCTCAAGGATCTTACCGCTGTTGAGATCCAGTTCGATGTAACCCACTCGTGCACCCAAC
TGATCTTCAGCATCTTTTACTTTCACCAGCGTTTCTGGGTGAGCAAAAACAGGAAGGCAAAATGCCGCAA
AAAAGGGAATAAGGGCGACACGGAAATGTTGAATACTCATACTCTTCTTTTTTCAATATTATTGAAGCAT
TTATCAGGGTTATTGTCTCATGAGCGGATACATATTTGAATGTATTTAGAAAAATAAACAAATAGGGGTT
CCGCGCACATTTCCCCGAAAAGTGCCACCTGACGTCTAAGAAACCATTATTATCATGACATTAACCTATA
AAAATAGGCGTATCACGAGGCCCCTTTCGTCTCGCGCGTTTCGGTGATGACGGTGAAAACCTCTGACACA
TGCAGCTCCCGGAGACGGTCACAGCTTGTCTGTAAGCGGATGCCGGGAGCAGACAAGCCCGTCAGGGCGC
GTCAGCGGGTGTTGGCGGGTGTCGGGGCTGGCTTAACTATGCGGCATCAGAGCAGATTGTACTGAGAGTG
CACCATATGCGGTGTGAAATACCGCACAGATGCGTAAGGAGAAAATACCGCATCAGGAAATTGTAAACGT
TAATATTTTGTTAAAATTCGCGTTAAATTTTTGTTAAATCAGCTCATTTTTTAACCAATAGGCCGAAATC
GGCAAAATCCCTTATAAATCAAAAGAATAGACCGAGATAGGGT
[37 nt withheld, positions 5084-5120]
AAAGAACGTGGACTCCAACGTCAAAGG
[49 nt withheld, positions 5148-5196]
T
[91 nt withheld, positions 5198-5288]
G
[124 nt withheld, positions 5290-5413]
CGCGCCATTCGCCATTCAGGCTACGCAACTGTTGGGAAGGGCGATCGGTGCGGGCCTCTTCGCTATTACG
CCAGCTGGCGAAGGGGGGATGTGCTGCAAGGCGATTAAGTTGGGTAACGCCAGGGTTTTCCCAGTCACGA
CGTTGTAAAACGACGGCCAGTGAATT
Features (pLannotate 1.2.2; 12 found; start..end, strand, type, name):
      9..366     +  promoter       SV40 promoter: SV40 enhancer and early promoter
    395..967     +  intron         β-globin intron: intron from rabbit β-globin gene
   1022..1040    +  promoter       T7 promoter: promoter for bacteriophage T7 RNA polymerase
   1049..2344    +  CDS            ESRRB: ERR2_HUMAN - Also known as ERRB2, ESRL2, NR3B2. Experimental evidence at protein level: Swiss-Prot protein existence level 1. [Isoform 1]: Transcription factor that binds a canonical ESRRB recognition (ERRE) sequence 5'TCAAGGTCA-3' localized on promoter and enhancer of targets genes regulating their expression or their transcription activity. Positively regulates ESR1 transcriptional activity upon E2 stimulation. From Homo sapiens (Human).
   2575..2696    +  polyA_signal   SV40 poly(A) signal: SV40 polyadenylation signal
   2901..3489    -  rep_origin     ori: high-copy-number ColE1/pMB1/pBR322/pUC origin of replication
   3660..4520    -  CDS            AmpR: β-lactamase; bla; confers resistance to ampicillin, carbenicillin, and related antibiotics
   4521..4625    -  promoter       AmpR promoter: bla
   4721..4756    +  CDS            rop (fragment): Rop protein, which maintains plasmids at low copy number; rop
   4858..4957    +  misc_feature   bom (fragment): basis of mobility region from pBR322
   4958..5413    -  rep_origin     f1 ori (sequence partly withheld): f1 bacteriophage origin of replication; arrow indicates direction of (+) strand synthesis
   5421..5578    -  CDS            lacZα (fragment): LacZα fragment of β-galactosidase; lacZ fragment
