[The description below was written by a language model from this plasmid's Addgene catalogue record and pLannotate feature annotations shown in this document.]
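Description:
pSG5-ERRbeta2 is a mammalian expression plasmid built on the pSG5 backbone that drives expression of the human estrogen-related receptor beta (ESRRB) beta2 splice variant. It is propagated in E. coli through a high-copy ColE1/pUC-type origin with ampicillin selection from the β-lactamase gene. An f1 origin is also present, which allows single-stranded DNA production. Short remnants of rop, bom and lacZα appear in the backbone as non-functional fragments. The record lists no mammalian selection marker, so the plasmid appears suited mainly to transient transfection.

The expression cassette starts with the SV40 enhancer and early promoter, followed by a rabbit β-globin intron that promotes splicing and efficient mRNA expression. A T7 promoter sits just upstream of the insert and can be used for in vitro transcription or as a sequencing primer site. The ESRRB coding sequence is cloned between retained EcoRI and BamHI sites, and an SV40 polyadenylation signal terminates the transcript. The insert was made synthetically. It encodes the wild-type protein, but the codons were altered to remove internal EcoRI, BamHI and SbfI sites and to make the transcript resistant to shRNA, so it can be used for rescue experiments in cells where endogenous ESRRB has been knocked down. No epitope tag or reporter is recorded.

The automated annotation matches only about 1.3 kb of the stated 1,515 bp insert to the reference ESRRB isoform, probably because the splice variant has a different C-terminus. The assembled sequence (5,579 nt) is also slightly shorter than the catalogued total size of 5,615 bp. The associated work used the plasmid to compare how ERRbeta splice variants affect cell cycle progression.
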