Addgene plasmid #52186: pSG5-ERRbeta2
Purpose: Expresses human ERRbeta2 splice variant in mammalian cells
Depositing lab: Rebecca Riggins. Depositing organization: Georgetown University. Publication: ERRbeta Splice Variants Differentially Regulate Cell Cycle Progression. Heckler MM, Riggins RB. Cell Cycle. 2014 Dec 12:0. 10.4161/15384101.2014.972886 PubMed 25496115.
Backbone
  Vector backbone: pSG5
  Backbone manufacturer: Agilent
  Backbone size w/o insert (bp): 4100
  Total vector size (bp): 5615
  Vector type: Mammalian Expression
Growth in bacteria
  Bacterial resistance: Ampicillin, 100 μg/mL
  Growth temperature: 37°C
  Growth strain: DH5alpha
  Copy number: Unknown
Gene/Insert
  Gene/Insert name: Estrogen-related receptor beta
  Species: H. sapiens (human)
  Insert size (bp): 1515
  Mutation: wild type sequence; codon optimized to exclude EcoRI, BamHI, and SbfI sites; made shRNA resistant
  Entrez Gene: ESRRB (a.k.a. DFNB35, ERR beta-2, ERR2, ERRb, ERRbeta2, ESRL2, NR3B2)
  Promoter: SV40
  Cloning method: Restriction Enzyme; 5′ cloning site EcoRI (not destroyed); 3′ cloning site BamHI (not destroyed)
  Sequencing primers: 5′ T7; 3′ SV40pA-R
Resource information
  A portion of this plasmid was derived from a plasmid made by: Synthesized by Genewiz
Terms and licenses: Academic/Nonprofit Terms; Industry Terms: Not Available to Industry
How to cite: pSG5-ERRbeta2 was a gift from Rebecca Riggins (Addgene plasmid # 52186 ; http://n2t.net/addgene:52186 ; RRID:Addgene_52186)
