>Addgene plasmid #52186 | pSG5-ERRbeta2 | depositor partial sequence | sequence record 80554 | T7
GGCATCTGGGCTCCTCCTGCGGCTCCTTCATCAAGACCGAGCCCAGCAGCCCCTCCAGCGGAATTGACGC
CCTGAGCCATCATAGCCCTTCCGGCTCCAGCGATGCCTCCGGAGGCTTCGGACTGGCTCTGGGCACCCAC
GCCAATGGACTGGATAGCCCCCCCATGTTTGCTGGCGCTGGCCTGGGAGGAACACCTTGCAGGAAGTCCT
ACGAGGACTGCGCCTCCGGCATCATGGAGGACTCCGCCATCAAGTGCGAGTACATGCTGAACGCCATCCC
CAAGAGACTCTGCCTGGTGTGCGGCGATATCGCTAGCGGATACCACTATGGCGTGGCCTCCTGCGAGGCC
TGTAAGGCTTTCTTCAAGAGGACCATCCAGGGCAACATCGAGTACAGCTGCCCTGCTACAAACGAGTGTG
AGATCACCAAGAGAAGGAGGAAGAGCTGTCAGGCGTGCAGGTTTATGAAATGCCTGAAGGTGGGAATGCT
GAAGGAGGGCGTGAGACTGGACAGAGTGAGGGGCGGCAGACAGAAGTACAAGAGGAGGCTCGATTCCGAA
TCCTCCCCTTATCTGAGCCTGCAGATTTCCCCCCCCGCCAAGAAACCCCTCACCAAAATCGTCAGCTACC
TGCTGGTGGCTGAACCCGACAAGCTGTACGCCATGCCTCCCCCTGGCATGCCTGAAGGCGACATCAAGGC
CCTGACCACCCTGTGTGATCTGGCTGACAGGGAGCTGGTGGTGATCATTGGATGGGCCAAGCATATCCCC
GGCTTTAGCTCCCTCAGCCTGGGCGACCAGATGTCCCTGCTCCAGANCGCTTGGATGGAGATCCTGATTC
TGGGCATCGTGTACAGGTCCCTCCCCTACGACGACAAGCTCGTGTACGCCGAGGACTACATTATGGACGA
GGAACACAGC
