>Addgene plasmid #52186 | pSG5-ERRbeta2 | depositor partial sequence | sequence record 80555 | bp743-762F
GCTTTAGCTCCCTCAGCCTGGGCGACCAGATGTCCCTGCTCCAGAGCGCTTGGATGGAGATCCTGATTCT
GGGCATCGTGTACAGGTCCCTCCCCTACGACGACAAGCTCGTGTACGCCGAGGACTACATTATGGACGAG
GAACACAGCAGGCTGGCCGGCCTGCTGGAGCTGTACAGAGCCATCCTGCAGCTGGTCAGGAGGTACAAGA
AGCTCAAGGTGGAGAAGGAGGAGTTCGTGACCCTCAAGGCCCTGGCCCTGGCCAACTCCGATTCCATGTA
CATTGAGGACCTGGAAGCCGTCCAGAAGCTGCAGGACCTGCTGCACGAGGCCCTCCAGGATTATGAGCTG
TCCCAGAGGCACGAGGAGCCTTGGAGAACCGGAAAACTGCTCCTGACCCTCCCCCTGCTGAGGCAAACCG
CTGCCAAGGCCGTGCAGCACTTCTACAGCGTGAAGCTGCAGGGAAAAGTGCCCATGCACAAGCTGTTCCT
GGAGATGCTGGAAGCCAAGGCCTGGGCTAGGGCCGACTCCCTGCAAGAGTGGAGGCCCCTGGAGCAGGTG
CCTTCCCCCCTGCATAGGGCCACCAAAAGACAGCACGTGCACTTCCTGACCCCTCTGCCTCCTCCCCCTA
GCGTCGCTTGGGTGGGAACAGCTCAGGCCGGCTACCATCTGGAGGTGTTCCTGCCCCAAAGGGCCGGATG
GCCTANAGCCGCCTGAGGATCCAGATCTTATTAAAGCAGAACTTGTTTATTGCAGCTTATAATGGTTACA
AATAAAGCAATAGCATCACAAATTTCACAAATAAAGCATTTTTTTCACTGCATTCTAGTTGTGGTTTGTC
CAAACTCATCAATGTATCTTATCATGTCTGGTCGACTCTAGACTCTTCCGCTTCCTCGCTCACTGACTCG
CTGCGCTCGGTCGTTCGGCTGCGGCGAGCGGTATCAGCTCACTCANNGCGGTAATA
