>Addgene plasmid #52186 | pSG5-ERRbeta2 | addgene partial sequence | sequence record 83242 | SV40pA-R 5'-GAAATTTGTGATGCTATTGC-3'
TTATAAGCTGCAATAAACAAGTTCTGCTTTAATAAGATCTGGATCCTCAGGCGGCTCTAGGCCATCCGGC
CCTTTGGGGCAGGAACACCTCCAGATGGTAGCCGGCCTGAGCTGTTCCCACCCAAGCGACGCTAGGGGGA
GGAGGCAGAGGGGTCAGGAAGTGCACGTGCTGTCTTTTGGTGGCCCTATGCAGGGGGGAAGGCACCTGCT
CCAGGGGCCTCCACTCTTGCAGGGAGTCGGCCCTAGCCCAGGCCTTGGCTTCCAGCATCTCCAGGAACAG
CTTGTGCATGGGCACTTTTCCCTGCAGCTTCACGCTGTAGAAGTGCTGCACGGCCTTGGCAGCGGTTTGC
CTCAGCAGGGGGAGGGTCAGGAGCAGTTTTCCGGTTCTCCAAGGCTCCTCGTGCCTCTGGGACAGCTCAT
AATCCTGGAGGGCCTCGTGCAGCAGGTCCTGCAGCTTCTGGACGGCTTCCAGGTCCTCAATGTACATGGA
ATCGGAGTTGGCCAGGGCCAGGGCCTTGAGGGTCACGAACTCCTCCTTCTCCACCTTGAGCTTCTTGTAC
CTCCTGACCAGCTGCAGGATGGCTCTGTACAGCTCCAGCAGGCCGGCCAGCCTGCTGTGTTCCTCGTCCA
TAATGTAGTCCTCGGCGTACACGAGCTTGTCGTCGTAGGGGAGGGACCTGTACACGATGCCCAGAATCAG
GATCTCCATCCAAGCGCTCTGGAGCAGGGACATCTGGTCGCCCAGGCTGAGGGAGCTAAAGCCGGGGATA
TGCTTGGCCCATCCAATGATCACCACCAGCTCCCTGTCAGCCAGATCACACAGGGTGGTCAGGGCCTTGA
TGTCGCCTTCAGGCATGCCAGGGGGAGGCATGGCGTACAGCTTGTCGGGTTCAGCCACCAGCAGGTAGCT
GACGATTTTGGTGAGGGGTTTCTTGGCGGGGGGGGAAATCTGCAGGCTCAGATAAGGGGAGGATTCGGAA
