>Addgene plasmid #52186 | pSG5-ERRbeta2 | addgene partial sequence | sequence record 117814 | pCAG-F 5'-GCAACGTGCTGGTTATTGTG-3'
GCAAAGAATTGTAATACGACTCACTATAGGGCGAATTCATGAGCAGCGACGACAGGCATCTGGGCTCCTC
CTGCGGCTCCTTCATCAAGACCGAGCCCAGCAGCCCCTCCAGCGGAATTGACGCCCTGAGCCATCATAGC
CCTTCCGGCTCCAGCGATGCCTCCGGAGGCTTCGGACTGGCTCTGGGCACCCACGCCAATGGACTGGATA
GCCCCCCCATGTTTGCTGGCGCTGGCCTGGGAGGAACACCTTGCAGGAAGTCCTACGAGGACTGCGCCTC
CGGCATCATGGAGGACTCCGCCATCAAGTGCGAGTACATGCTGAACGCCATCCCCAAGAGACTCTGCCTG
GTGTGCGGCGATATCGCTAGCGGATACCACTATGGCGTGGCCTCCTGCGAGGCCTGTAAGGCTTTCTTCA
AGAGGACCATCCAGGGCAACATCGAGTACAGCTGCCCTGCTACAAACGAGTGTGAGATCACCAAGAGAAG
GAGGAAGAGCTGTCAGGCGTGCAGGTTTATGAAATGCCTGAAGGTGGGAATGCTGAAGGAGGGCGTGAGA
CTGGACAGAGTGAGGGGCGGCAGACAGAAGTACAAGAGGAGGCTCGATTCCGAATCCTCCCCTTATCTGA
GCCTGCAGATTTCCCCCCCCGCCAAGAAACCCCTCACCAAAATCGTCAGCTACCTGCTGGTGGCTGAACC
CGACAAGCTGTACGCCATGCCTCCCCCTGGCATGCCTGAAGGCGACATCAAGGCCCTGACCACCCTGTGT
GATCTGGCTGACAGGGAGCTGGTGGTGATCATTGGATGGGCCAAGCATATCCCCGGCTTTAGCTCCCTCA
GCCTGGGCGACCAGATGTCCCTGCTCCAGAGCGCTTGGATGGAGATCCTGATTCTGGGCATCGTGTACAG
GTCCCTCCCCTACGACGACAAGCTCGTGTACGCCGAGGACTACATTATGGACGAGGAACACAGCAGGCTG
GCCGGCCTGCTGGAGCTGTACAGAGCCATCCTGCAGCTGGTCAGGAGGTACAAGAAGCTCAAGGTGGAGA
AGGAGGAGTTCGTGACCCTCAAGGCCCTGGCCCTGGCCAACTCCGATTCCATGTACATTGAGGACCTGGA
AGCCGTCCAGAAGCTGCAG
